Addgene plasmid #141913: TFORF2082
Purpose: Lentiviral vector for overexpressing transcription factor ORFs with unique 24-bp barcodes. Barcodes facilitate identification of transcription factors in pooled screens.
Depositing lab: Feng Zhang. Depositing organization: Broad Institute. Publication: A transcription factor atlas of directed differentiation. Joung J, Ma S, Tay T, Geiger-Schuller KR, Kirchgatterer PC, Verdine VK, Guo B, Arias-Garcia MA, Allen WE, Singh A, Kuksenko O, Abudayyeh OO, Gootenberg JS, Fu Z, Macrae RK, Buenrostro JD, Regev A, Zhang F. Cell. 2023 Jan 5;186(1):209-229.e26. doi: 10.1016/j.cell.2022.11.026. PubMed 36608654.
Backbone
  Vector backbone: pLX_TRC317
  Backbone manufacturer: Broad Institute Genetic Perturbation Platform
  Backbone size w/o insert (bp): 8264
  Vector type: Mammalian Expression, Lentiviral
  Selectable markers: Puromycin
Growth in bacteria
  Bacterial resistance: Ampicillin, 100 μg/mL
  Growth temperature: 37°C
  Growth strain: NEB Stable
  Copy number: High Copy
Gene/Insert
  Gene/Insert name: IGHMBP2
  Species: H. sapiens (human)
  Insert size (bp): 3083
  Entrez Gene: IGHMBP2 (a.k.a. CATF1, CMT2S, HCSA, HMN6, SMARD1, SMUBP2, ZFAND7)
  Promoter: EF1a
  Cloning method: Unknown
  Sequencing primers: 5′ GGGTGGAGACTGAAGTTAGGCCAG; 3′ CACATAGCGTAAAAGGAGCAACATAG
Terms and licenses: Academic/Nonprofit Terms; Industry Terms: Not Available to Industry
Depositor comments: NM_002180,ENST00000255078 . The transcription factor ORF portion of this plasmid was synthesized by Genewiz. Please test multiple small colonies in case of plasmid recombination. To make this collection available in a timely manner, a portion of this collection was not fully sequenced by Addgene. If an Addgene verified full plasmid sequence is not available, please contact us prior to placing an order to request the full sequence.
How to cite: TFORF2082 was a gift from Feng Zhang (Addgene plasmid # 141913 ; http://n2t.net/addgene:141913 ; RRID:Addgene_141913)
