[The description below was written by a language model from this plasmid's Addgene catalogue record and pLannotate feature annotations shown in this document.]
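Description:
TFORF2082 is a third-generation-style, self-inactivating lentiviral expression plasmid built on the pLX_TRC317 backbone and carrying the human IGHMBP2 open reading frame. It belongs to a barcoded transcription factor ORF collection. It is propagated in E. coli through a high-copy ColE1/pUC-type origin with ampicillin selection (AmpR under its own bla promoter), and also carries an f1 origin and remnants of a lac/lacZα cloning region flanked by T7 and T3 promoters. The depositor notes that the plasmid may recombine, which is a common concern for LTR-containing vectors.

The viral genome is transcribed from an RSV promoter fused to a truncated HIV-1 5' LTR. This is followed by the Ψ packaging signal with a gag fragment, the Rev response element for Rev-dependent nuclear export, and a cPPT/CTS element. It ends in a ΔU3 3' LTR followed by an SV40 polyadenylation signal. Within the provirus, an SV40 early promoter/origin drives puromycin N-acetyltransferase for selecting transduced mammalian cells. A separate EF-1α promoter drives constitutive expression of IGHMBP2, which is annotated as a 5'-to-3' ATP-dependent helicase and DNA-binding transcriptional regulator. A WPRE downstream of the ORF enhances transcript stability and expression. The short region between the ORF and the WPRE, which includes a small U6 promoter fragment, is where the unique 24-bp barcode described in the record would plausibly sit, but the barcode itself is not annotated in the feature table.

The construct is intended for lentiviral overexpression of this factor, alone or in pooled screens, where sequencing the barcode identifies which ORF each cell received. Directed-differentiation studies are one such use.
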