Features (pLannotate 1.2.2; 31 found; start..end, strand, type, name):
      5..231     +  promoter       RSV promoter: Rous sarcoma virus enhancer/promoter
    232..412     +  LTR            5' LTR (truncated): truncated 5' long terminal repeat (LTR) from HIV-1
    459..584     +  misc_feature   HIV-1 Ψ: packaging signal of human immunodeficiency virus type 1
    568..931     +  CDS            HIV-1 gag (fragment): gag protein from human immunodeficiency virus 1; gag
   1077..1310    +  misc_feature   RRE: The Rev response element (RRE) of HIV-1 allows for Rev-dependent mRNA export from the nucleus to the cytoplasm.
   1687..1713    +  CDS            Rev (fragment): human immunodeficiency virus 1 (HIV-1) Rev protein; rev; enhances nuclear export of unspliced and incompletely spliced viral mRNAs
   1720..1743    +  promoter       SV40 promoter (fragment): SV40 early promoter
   1744..1815    +  promoter       SV40 promoter (fragment): SV40 enhancer and early promoter
   1839..1974    +  rep_origin     SV40 ori: SV40 origin of replication
   2020..2616    +  CDS            PuroR (fragment): puromycin N-acetyltransferase; pac from Streptomyces; confers resistance to puromycin
   2665..2782    +  misc_feature   cPPT/CTS: central polypurine tract and central termination sequence of HIV-1
   2847..2913    +  CDS            small t antigen (fragment): SV40 (simian virus 40) small t antigen
   2920..4098    +  promoter       EF-1α promoter: strong constitutive promoter for human elongation factor EF-1α
   4115..7093    +  CDS            IGHMBP2: SMBP2_HUMAN - Also known as SMBP2, SMUBP2. Experimental evidence at protein level: Swiss-Prot protein existence level 1. 5' to 3' helicase that unwinds RNA and DNA duplices in an ATP-dependent reaction. Acts as a transcription regulator. Required for the transcriptional activation of the flounder liver-type antifreeze protein gene. Exhibits strong binding specificity to the enhancer element B of the flounder antifreeze protein gene intron. Binds to the insulin II gene RIPE3B enhancer region. May be involved in translation (By similarity). DNA-binding protein specific to 5'-phosphorylated singl
   7109..7162    +  promoter       U6 promoter (fragment): RNA polymerase III promoter for human U6 snRNA
   7204..7792    +  misc_feature   WPRE: woodchuck hepatitis virus posttranscriptional regulatory element
   7843..7862    +  misc_feature   cPPT/CTS (fragment): central polypurine tract and central termination sequence of HIV-1
   7864..8097    +  LTR            3' LTR (ΔU3): self-inactivating 3' long terminal repeat (LTR) from HIV-1
   8175..8296    +  polyA_signal   SV40 poly(A) signal: SV40 polyadenylation signal
   8336..8471    +  rep_origin     SV40 ori: SV40 origin of replication
   8492..8510    -  promoter       T7 promoter: promoter for bacteriophage T7 RNA polymerase
   8518..8673    +  CDS            lacZα (fragment): LacZα fragment of β-galactosidase; lacZ fragment
   8678..9106    +  rep_origin     f1 ori (sequence partly withheld): f1 bacteriophage origin of replication; arrow indicates direction of (+) strand synthesis
   9159..9263    +  promoter       AmpR promoter: bla
   9264..10124   +  CDS            AmpR: β-lactamase; bla; confers resistance to ampicillin, carbenicillin, and related antibiotics
  10295..10883   +  rep_origin     ori: high-copy-number ColE1/pMB1/pBR322/pUC origin of replication
  11066..11158   +  CDS            lacI (fragment): lac repressor; lacI; The lac repressor binds to the lac operator to inhibit transcription in E. coli. This inhibition can be relieved by adding lactose or isopropyl-β-D-thiogalactopyranoside (IPTG).
  11171..11192   +  protein_bind   CAP binding site: CAP binding activates transcription in the presence of cAMP. E. coli catabolite activator protein
  11207..11237   +  promoter       lac promoter: promoter for the E. coli lac operon
  11241..11263   +  protein_bind   lac operator (fragment): The lac repressor binds to the lac operator to inhibit transcription in E. coli. This inhibition can be relieved by adding lactose or isopropyl-β-D-thiogalactopyranoside (IPTG). lac repressor encoded by lacI
  11306..11324   +  promoter       T3 promoter: promoter for bacteriophage T3 RNA polymerase
>Addgene plasmid #141913 | TFORF2082 | addgene full sequence | sequence record 415074 | Addgene NGS Result
TTAATGTAGTCTTATGCAATACTCTTGTAGTCTTGCAACATGGTAACGATGAGTTAGCAACATGCCTTAC
AAGGAGAGAAAAAGCACCGTGCATGCCGATTGGTGGAAGTAAGGTGGTACGATCGTGCCTTATTAGGAAG
GCAACAGACGGGTCTGACATGGATTGGACGAACCACTGAATTGCCGCATTGCAGAGATATTGTATTTAAG
TGCCTAGCTCGATACATAAACGGGTCTCTCTGGTTAGACCAGATCTGAGCCTGGGAGCTCTCTGGCTAAC
TAGGGAACCCACTGCTTAAGCCTCAATAAAGCTTGCCTTGAGTGCTTCAAGTAGTGTGTGCCCGTCTGTT
GTGTGACTCTGGTAACTAGAGATCCCTCAGACCCTTTTAGTCAGTGTGGAAAATCTCTAGCAGTGGCGCC
CGAACAGGGACTTGAAAGCGAAAGGGAAACCAGAGGAGCTCTCTCGACGCAGGACTCGGCTTGCTGAAGC
GCGCACGGCAAGAGGCGAGGGGCGGCGACTGGTGAGTACGCCAAAAATTTTGACTAGCGGAGGCTAGAAG
GAGAGAGATGGGTGCGAGAGCGTCAGTATTAAGCGGGGGAGAATTAGATCGCGATGGGAAAAAATTCGGT
TAAGGCCAGGGGGAAAGAAAAAATATAAATTAAAACATATAGTATGGGCAAGCAGGGAGCTAGAACGATT
CGCAGTTAATCCTGGCCTGTTAGAAACATCAGAAGGCTGTAGACAAATACTGGGACAGCTACAACCATCC
CTTCAGACAGGATCAGAAGAACTTAGATCATTATATAATACAGTAGCAACCCTCTATTGTGTGCATCAAA
GGATAGAGATAAAAGACACCAAGGAAGCTTTAGACAAGATAGAGGAAGAGCAAAACAAAAGTAAGACCAC
CGCACAGCAAGCGGCCGCTGATCTTCAGACCTGGAGGAGGAGATATGAGGGACAATTGGAGAAGTGAATT
ATATAAATATAAAGTAGTAAAAATTGAACCATTAGGAGTAGCACCCACCAAGGCAAAGAGAAGAGTGGTG
CAGAGAGAAAAAAGAGCAGTGGGAATAGGAGCTTTGTTCCTTGGGTTCTTGGGAGCAGCAGGAAGCACTA
TGGGCGCAGCGTCAATGACGCTGACGGTACAGGCCAGACAATTATTGTCTGGTATAGTGCAGCAGCAGAA
CAATTTGCTGAGGGCTATTGAGGCGCAACAGCATCTGTTGCAACTCACAGTCTGGGGCATCAAGCAGCTC
CAGGCAAGAATCCTGGCTGTGGAAAGATACCTAAAGGATCAACAGCTCCTGGGGATTTGGGGTTGCTCTG
GAAAACTCATTTGCACCACTGCTGTGCCTTGGAATGCTAGTTGGAGTAATAAATCTCTGGAACAGATTTG
GAATCACACGACCTGGATGGAGTGGGACAGAGAAATTAACAATTACACAAGCTTAATACACTCCTTAATT
GAAGAATCGCAAAACCAGCAAGAAAAGAATGAACAAGAATTATTGGAATTAGATAAATGGGCAAGTTTGT
GGAATTGGTTTAACATAACAAATTGGCTGTGGTATATAAAATTATTCATAATGATAGTAGGAGGCTTGGT
AGGTTTAAGAATAGTTTTTGCTGTACTTTCTATAGTGAATAGAGTTAGGCAGGGATATTCACCATTATCG
TTTCAGACCCACCTCCCAACCCCGAGGGGACCCATGCATTGCATCTCAATTAGTCAGCAACCAGGTGTGG
AAAGTCCCCAGGCTCCCCAGCAGGCAGAAGTATGCAAAGCATGCGTCTCAATTAGTCAGCAACCATAGTC
CCGCCCCTAACTCCGCCCATCCCGCCCCTAACTCCGCCCAGTTCCGCCCATTCTCCGCCCCATGGCTGAC
TAATTTTTTTTATTTATGCAGAGGCCGAGGCCGCCTCGGCCTCTGAGCTATTCCAGAAGTAGTGAGGAGG
CTTTTTTGGAGGCCTAGGCTTTTGCAAAAAGCTTTCTAGAGGTACCACCGGAGCTTACCATGACCGAGTA
CAAGCCCACGGTGCGCCTCGCCACCCGCGACGACGTCCCCAGGGCCGTACGCACCCTCGCCGCCGCGTTC
GCCGACTACCCCGCCACGCGCCACACCGTCGATCCGGACCGCCACATCGAGCGGGTCACCGAGCTGCAAG
AACTCTTCCTCACGCGCGTCGGGCTCGACATCGGCAAGGTGTGGGTCGCGGACGACGGCGCCGCCGTGGC
GGTCTGGACCACGCCGGAGAGCGTCGAAGCGGGGGCGGTGTTCGCCGAGATCGGCCCGCGCATGGCCGAG
TTGAGCGGTTCCCGGCTGGCCGCGCAGCAACAGATGGAAGGCCTCCTGGCGCCGCACCGGCCCAAGGAGC
CCGCGTGGTTCCTGGCCACCGTCGGCGTCTCGCCCGACCACCAGGGCAAGGGTCTGGGCAGCGCCGTCGT
GCTCCCCGGAGTGGAGGCGGCCGAGCGCGCCGGGGTGCCCGCCTTCCTGGAGACCTCCGCGCCCCGCAAC
CTCCCCTTCTACGAGCGGCTCGGCTTCACCGTCACCGCCGACGTCGAGGTGCCCGAAGGACCGCGCACCT
GGTGCATGACCCGCAAGCCCGGTGCCAGTTAACGAATTCTAGATCTTGAGACAAATGGCAGTATTCATCC
ACAATTTTAAAAGAAAAGGGGGGATTGGGGGGTACAGTGCAGGGGAAAGAATAGTAGACATAATAGCAAC
AGACATACAAACTAAAGAATTACAAAAACAAATTACAAAAATTCAAAATTTTCGGGTTTATTACAGGGAC
AGCAGAGATCCACTTTGGCGCCGGCTCGAGGCCTGCAGGTGCAAAGATGGATAAAGTTTTAAACAGAGAG
GAATCTTTGCAGCTAATGGACCTTCTAGGTCTTGAAAGGAGTGGGAATTGGCTCCGGTGCCCGTCAGTGG
GCAGAGCGCACATCGCCCACAGTCCCCGAGAAGTTGGGGGGAGGGGTCGGCAATTGAACCGGTGCCTAGA
GAAGGTGGCGCGGGGTAAACTGGGAAAGTGATGTCGTGTACTGGCTCCGCCTTTTTCCCGAGGGTGGGGG
AGAACCGTATATAAGTGCAGTAGTCGCCGTGAACGTTCTTTTTCGCAACGGGTTTGCCGCCAGAACACAG
GTAAGTGCCGTGTGTGGTTCCCGCGGGCCTGGCCTCTTTACGGGTTATGGCCCTTGCGTGCCTTGAATTA
CTTCCACCTGGCTGCAGTACGTGATTCTTGATCCCGAGCTTCGGGTTGGAAGTGGGTGGGAGAGTTCGAG
GCCTTGCGCTTAAGGAGCCCCTTCGCCTCGTGCTTGAGTTGAGGCCTGGCCTGGGCGCTGGGGCCGCCGC
GTGCGAATCTGGTGGCACCTTCGCGCCTGTCTCGCTGCTTTCGATAAGTCTCTAGCCATTTAAAATTTTT
GATGACCTGCTGCGACGCTTTTTTTCTGGCAAGATAGTCTTGTAAATGCGGGCCAAGATCTGCACACTGG
TATTTCGGTTTTTGGGGCCGCGGGCGGCGACGGGGCCCGTGCGTCCCAGCGCACATGTTCGGCGAGGCGG
GGCCTGCGAGCGCGGCCACCGAGAATCGGACGGGGGTAGTCTCAAGCTGGCCGGCCTGCTCTGGTGCCTG
GCCTCGCGCCGCCGTGTATCGCCCCGCCCTGGGCGGCAAGGCTGGCCCGGTCGGCACCAGTTGCGTGAGC
GGAAAGATGGCCGCTTCCCGGCCCTGCTGCAGGGAGCTCAAAATGGAGGACGCGGCGCTCGGGAGAGCGG
GCGGGTGAGTCACCCACACAAAGGAAAAGGGCCTTTCCGTCCTCAGCCGTCGCTTCATGTGACTCCACGG
AGTACCGGGCGCCGTCCAGGCACCTCGATTAGTTCTCGAGCTTTTGGAGTACGTCGTCTTTAGGTTGGGG
GGAGGGGTTTTATGCGATGGAGTTTCCCCACACTGAGTGGGTGGAGACTGAAGTTAGGCCAGCTTGGCAC
TTGATGTAATTCTCCTTGGAATTTGCCCTTTTTGAGTTTGGATCTTGGTTCATTCTCAAGCCTCAGACAG
TGGTTCAAAGTTTTTTTCTTCCATTTCAGGTGTCGTGAGGCTAGCACCGCCACCATGGCCTCGGCAGCTG
TGGAGAGCTTCGTGACCAAGCAACTGGACCTGCTGGAGCTTGAGAGAGACGCGGAGGTGGAGGAGCGCAG
GTCCTGGCAGGAGAACATCTCTCTGAAAGAGCTCCAGAGCCGAGGCGTGTGTTTGCTGAAGCTGCAGGTA
TCCAGCCAGCGCACTGGGCTGTACGGACGGCTGCTGGTCACCTTTGAGCCCAGGCGATACGGGTCCGCGG
CAGCTCTTCCCAGTAACAGCTTTACTTCTGGTGATATCGTGGGCCTGTACGATGCTGCTAATGAGGGCAG
TCAGCTGGCCACTGGGATCTTGACCCGGGTCACCCAGAAGTCGGTCACGGTGGCCTTTGATGAGTCCCAC
GATTTCCAGTTGAGCTTGGACCGAGAGAATTCCTACAGACTGTTAAAACTTGCCAATGATGTCACTTACA
GGCGACTGAAAAAAGCCCTGATTGCTCTAAAGAAGTATCATTCTGGCCCAGCCTCCTCACTCATAGAAGT
GCTCTTTGGCAGATCTGCTCCCAGTCCTGCCAGTGAAATACACCCGCTGACATTCTTCAACACCTGCCTG
GACACCTCCCAGAAAGAAGCGGTTTTATTTGCGCTGTCTCAGAAAGAACTTGCCATCATCCATGGACCTC
CTGGCACTGGGAAAACCACGACTGTGGTTGAGATCATTCTTCAAGCTGTGAAACAAGGCTTAAAGGTTCT
GTGCTGCGCCCCCTCCAACATCGCCGTGGACAATCTGGTGGAGCGCCTGGCTCTGTGTAAGCAGCGGATT
CTGCGCCTGGGACACCCTGCCCGCCTCCTGGAGTCCATTCAGCAGCACTCCCTGGATGCGGTTTTAGCGC
GGAGCGACAGTGCCCAGATTGTTGCAGATATCAGGAAGGACATCGACCAGGTCTTTGTGAAAAACAAAAA
GACCCAGGATAAGAGAGAGAAAAGTAATTTTCGAAATGAAATTAAGCTGTTAAGAAAAGAACTGAAGGAG
AGGGAAGAAGCAGCTATGCTCGAGAGCCTCACTTCGGCAAACGTGGTCCTTGCAACAAACACAGGTGCGT
CTGCCGATGGCCCCCTGAAGTTGCTGCCCGAGAGCTACTTCGACGTGGTGGTCATTGACGAGTGTGCCCA
GGCCCTCGAGGCGAGCTGCTGGATCCCCCTGCTGAAGGCCAGAAAGTGCATCCTGGCGGGCGATCACAAG
CAGCTGCCCCCCACCACAGTCTCTCACAAGGCTGCGCTGGCAGGACTGTCACTCAGCCTGATGGAACGCC
TGGCTGAGGAGTACGGCGCGAGGGTGGTGCGGACACTGACGGTGCAGTACCGCATGCACCAGGCTATCAT
GCGCTGGGCCTCAGACACCATGTACCTTGGGCAGCTCACAGCCCACTCTTCCGTGGCAAGGCACCTCCTG
AGGGACCTCCCAGGTGTGGCTGCCACAGAAGAGACGGGTGTGCCCCTGCTCTTGGTGGACACCGCCGGCT
GCGGGCTGTTTGAGCTGGAGGAGGAGGACGAACAGTCGAAAGGGAACCCTGGCGAAGTCCGCCTCGTCAG
TTTGCACATCCAGGCTCTGGTGGACGCTGGTGTTCCAGCCCGTGACATTGCTGTGGTCTCGCCATACAAC
CTCCAGGTGGACCTGCTCAGACAGAGCCTTGTGCACAGGCACCCTGAGCTTGAAATCAAGTCTGTCGATG
GCTTCCAAGGCCGAGAGAAGGAGGCCGTGATACTGTCCTTCGTCAGATCCAACAGGAAAGGTGAAGTTGG
TTTTCTTGCTGAGGACCGGAGGATCAACGTGGCTGTCACCCGTGCCCGACGCCACGTGGCGGTCATCTGT
GACTCCCGTACTGTCAACAACCATGCATTTTTGAAGACCCTGGTGGAGTATTTCACACAGCATGGGGAAG
TACGCACGGCCTTTGAGTATCTTGACGATATTGTCCCAGAAAACTATTCCCATGAGAACTCCCAGGGTTC
CAGCCACGCTGCCACCAAGCCCCAGGGACCTGCTACGTCCACCAGGACCGGAAGCCAGCGGCAGGAGGGA
GGCCAGGAGGCTGCAGCACCTGCCAGACAGGGCCGGAAGAAGCCGGCTGGGAAGTCTCTGGCCTCTGAAG
CTCCATCTCAGCCCAGCCTCAACGGAGGCAGCCCAGAGGGAGTGGAGAGCCAAGATGGCGTGGACCACTT
CCGGGCCATGATAGTGGAGTTCATGGCCAGCAAGAAGATGCAGTTGGAGTTTCCTCCTTCCCTCAATTCC
CACGACAGGCTGCGGGTCCACCAAATAGCCGAGGAGCACGGGCTGAGGCACGACAGTTCCGGGGAAGGGA
AGAGGAGGTTCATCACTGTGAGCAAGAGGGCCCCGCGACCCCGAGCAGCCCTGGGACCCCCAGCAGGGAC
CGGTGGCCCAGCCCCTCTCCAGCCAGTGCCCCCTACCCCTGCGCAGACAGAGCAGCCTCCCAGGGAGCAG
CGTGGCCCAGACCAGCCTGATCTGAGGACGCTGCACCTGGAGAGACTGCAGAGGGTCAGGAGCGCGCAGG
GGCAGCCCGCCAGCAAGGAGCAGCAGGCCTCAGGGCAGCAGAAACTTCCAGAAAAGAAAAAGAAAAAAGC
CAAAGGACATCCGGCCACAGATCTGCCCACGGAGGAGGACTTTGAGGCCCTGGTTTCTGCCGCCGTTAAG
GCTGATAACACCTGCGGCTTTGCCAAGTGCACAGCCGGCGTCACAACCCTGGGCCAGTTCTGCCAGCTCT
GCAGCCGCCGCTACTGCCTCAGCCACCACCTGCCCGAGATCCATGGCTGCGGTGAGAGGGCTCGCGCCCA
TGCCCGGCAGAGAATCAGCCGGGAAGGGGTCCTCTATGCCGGCAGCGGGACCAAGAACGGATCCCTGGAC
CCAGCCAAGAGGGCCCAGCTGCAGAGGAGGCTGGATAAGAAGCTGAGTGAGCTCAGCAACCAGAGGACCA
GCCGGAGGAAGGAGAGGGGGACGTAGTAATGAACTAGTCCGTAACTTGAAAGTATTTCGATTTCTTGGCT
TTATATATCTTGTGGAAAGGACGACAATGTATATCTTAATAGTATGGTACGCGTTAAGTCGACAATCAAC
CTCTGGATTACAAAATTTGTGAAAGATTGACTGGTATTCTTAACTATGTTGCTCCTTTTACGCTATGTGG
ATACGCTGCTTTAATGCCTTTGTATCATGCTATTGCTTCCCGTATGGCTTTCATTTTCTCCTCCTTGTAT
AAATCCTGGTTGCTGTCTCTTTATGAGGAGTTGTGGCCCGTTGTCAGGCAACGTGGCGTGGTGTGCACTG
TGTTTGCTGACGCAACCCCCACTGGTTGGGGCATTGCCACCACCTGTCAGCTCCTTTCCGGGACTTTCGC
TTTCCCCCTCCCTATTGCCACGGCGGAACTCATCGCCGCCTGCCTTGCCCGCTGCTGGACAGGGGCTCGG
CTGTTGGGCACTGACAATTCCGTGGTGTTGTCGGGGAAATCATCGTCCTTTCCTTGGCTGCTCGCCTGTG
TTGCCACCTGGATTCTGCGCGGGACGTCCTTCTGCTACGTCCCTTCGGCCCTCAATCCAGCGGACCTTCC
TTCCCGCGGCCTGCTGCCGGCTCTGCGGCCTCTTCCGCGTCTTCGCCTTCGCCCTCAGACGAGTCGGATC
TCCCTTTGGGCCGCCTCCCCGCGTCGACTTTAAGACCAATGACTTACAAGGCAGCTGTAGATCTTAGCCA
CTTTTTAAAAGAAAAGGGGGGACTGGAAGGGCTAATTCACTCCCAACGAAGACAAGATCTGCTTTTTGCT
TGTACTGGGTCTCTCTGGTTAGACCAGATCTGAGCCTGGGAGCTCTCTGGCTAACTAGGGAACCCACTGC
TTAAGCCTCAATAAAGCTTGCCTTGAGTGCTTCAAGTAGTGTGTGCCCGTCTGTTGTGTGACTCTGGTAA
CTAGAGATCCCTCAGACCCTTTTAGTCAGTGTGGAAAATCTCTAGCAGTACGTATAGTAGTTCATGTCAT
CTTATTATTCAGTATTTATAACTTGCAAAGAAATGAATATCAGAGAGTGAGAGGAACTTGTTTATTGCAG
CTTATAATGGTTACAAATAAAGCAATAGCATCACAAATTTCACAAATAAAGCATTTTTTTCACTGCATTC
TAGTTGTGGTTTGTCCAAACTCATCAATGTATCTTATCATGTCTGGCTCTAGCTATCCCGCCCCTAACTC
CGCCCATCCCGCCCCTAACTCCGCCCAGTTCCGCCCATTCTCCGCCCCATGGCTGACTAATTTTTTTTAT
TTATGCAGAGGCCGAGGCCGCCTCGGCCTCTGAGCTATTCCAGAAGTAGTGAGGAGGCTTTTTTGGAGGC
CTAGGGACGTACCCAATTCGCCCTATAGTGAGTCGTATTACGCGCGCTCACTGGCCGTCGTTTTACAACG
TCGTGACTGGGAAAACCCTGGCGTTACCCAACTTAATCGCCTTGCAGCACATCCCCCTTTCGCCAGCTGG
CGTAATAGCGAAGAGGCCCGCACCGATCGCCCTTCCCAACAGTTGCGCAGCCTGAATGGCGAATGGG
[124 nt withheld, positions 8678-8801]
C
[91 nt withheld, positions 8803-8893]
A
[49 nt withheld, positions 8895-8943]
CCTTTGACGTTGGAGTCCACGTTCTTT
[37 nt withheld, positions 8971-9007]
ACCCTATCTCGGTCTATTCTTTTGATTTATAAGGGATTTTGCCGATTTCGGCCTATTGGTTAAAAAATGA
GCTGATTTAACAAAAATTTAACGCGAATTTTAACAAAATATTAACGCTTACAATTTAGGTGGCACTTTTC
GGGGAAATGTGCGCGGAACCCCTATTTGTTTATTTTTCTAAATACATTCAAATATGTATCCGCTCATGAG
ACAATAACCCTGATAAATGCTTCAATAATATTGAAAAAGGAAGAGTATGAGTATTCAACATTTCCGTGTC
GCCCTTATTCCCTTTTTTGCGGCATTTTGCCTTCCTGTTTTTGCTCACCCAGAAACGCTGGTGAAAGTAA
AAGATGCTGAAGATCAGTTGGGTGCACGAGTGGGTTACATCGAACTGGATCTCAACAGCGGTAAGATCCT
TGAGAGTTTTCGCCCCGAAGAACGTTTTCCAATGATGAGCACTTTTAAAGTTCTGCTATGTGGCGCGGTA
TTATCCCGTATTGACGCCGGGCAAGAGCAACTCGGTCGCCGCATACACTATTCTCAGAATGACTTGGTTG
AGTACTCACCAGTCACAGAAAAGCATCTTACGGATGGCATGACAGTAAGAGAATTATGCAGTGCTGCCAT
AACCATGAGTGATAACACTGCGGCCAACTTACTTCTGACAACGATCGGAGGACCGAAGGAGCTAACCGCT
TTTTTGCACAACATGGGGGATCATGTAACTCGCCTTGATCGTTGGGAACCGGAGCTGAATGAAGCCATAC
CAAACGACGAGCGTGACACCACGATGCCTGTAGCAATGGCAACAACGTTGCGCAAACTATTAACTGGCGA
ACTACTTACTCTAGCTTCCCGGCAACAATTAATAGACTGGATGGAGGCGGATAAAGTTGCAGGACCACTT
CTGCGCTCGGCCCTTCCGGCTGGCTGGTTTATTGCTGATAAATCTGGAGCCGGTGAGCGTGGGTCTCGCG
GTATCATTGCAGCACTGGGGCCAGATGGTAAGCCCTCCCGTATCGTAGTTATCTACACGACGGGGAGTCA
GGCAACTATGGATGAACGAAATAGACAGATCGCTGAGATAGGTGCCTCACTGATTAAGCATTGGTAACTG
TCAGACCAAGTTTACTCATATATACTTTAGATTGATTTAAAACTTCATTTTTAATTTAAAAGGATCTAGG
TGAAGATCCTTTTTGATAATCTCATGACCAAAATCCCTTAACGTGAGTTTTCGTTCCACTGAGCGTCAGA
CCCCGTAGAAAAGATCAAAGGATCTTCTTGAGATCCTTTTTTTCTGCGCGTAATCTGCTGCTTGCAAACA
AAAAAACCACCGCTACCAGCGGTGGTTTGTTTGCCGGATCAAGAGCTACCAACTCTTTTTCCGAAGGTAA
CTGGCTTCAGCAGAGCGCAGATACCAAATACTGTTCTTCTAGTGTAGCCGTAGTTAGGCCACCACTTCAA
GAACTCTGTAGCACCGCCTACATACCTCGCTCTGCTAATCCTGTTACCAGTGGCTGCTGCCAGTGGCGAT
AAGTCGTGTCTTACCGGGTTGGACTCAAGACGATAGTTACCGGATAAGGCGCAGCGGTCGGGCTGAACGG
GGGGTTCGTGCACACAGCCCAGCTTGGAGCGAACGACCTACACCGAACTGAGATACCTACAGCGTGAGCT
ATGAGAAAGCGCCACGCTTCCCGAAGGGAGAAAGGCGGACAGGTATCCGGTAAGCGGCAGGGTCGGAACA
GGAGAGCGCACGAGGGAGCTTCCAGGGGGAAACGCCTGGTATCTTTATAGTCCTGTCGGGTTTCGCCACC
TCTGACTTGAGCGTCGATTTTTGTGATGCTCGTCAGGGGGGCGGAGCCTATGGAAAAACGCCAGCAACGC
GGCCTTTTTACGGTTCCTGGCCTTTTGCTGGCCTTTTGCTCACATGTTCTTTCCTGCGTTATCCCCTGAT
TCTGTGGATAACCGTATTACCGCCTTTGAGTGAGCTGATACCGCTCGCCGCAGCCGAACGACCGAGCGCA
GCGAGTCAGTGAGCGAGGAAGCGGAAGAGCGCCCAATACGCAAACCGCCTCTCCCCGCGCGTTGGCCGAT
TCATTAATGCAGCTGGCACGACAGGTTTCCCGACTGGAAAGCGGGCAGTGAGCGCAACGCAATTAATGTG
AGTTAGCTCACTCATTAGGCACCCCAGGCTTTACACTTTATGCTTCCGGCTCGTATGTTGTGTGGAATTG
TGAGCGGATAACAATTTCACACAGGAAACAGCTATGACCATGATTACGCCAAGCGCGCAATTAACCCTCA
CTAAAGGGAACAAAAGCTGGAGCTGCAAGC
