>Addgene plasmid #141913 | TFORF2082 | depositor partial sequence | sequence record 277876 | Insert
ACCGCCACCATGGCCTCGGCAGCTGTGGAGAGCTTCGTGACCAAGCAACTGGACCTGCTGGAGCTTGAGA
GAGACGCGGAGGTGGAGGAGCGCAGGTCCTGGCAGGAGAACATCTCTCTGAAAGAGCTCCAGAGCCGAGG
CGTGTGTTTGCTGAAGCTGCAGGTATCCAGCCAGCGCACTGGGCTGTACGGACGGCTGCTGGTCACCTTT
GAGCCCAGGCGATACGGGTCCGCGGCAGCTCTTCCCAGTAACAGCTTTACTTCTGGTGATATCGTGGGCC
TGTACGATGCTGCTAATGAGGGCAGTCAGCTGGCCACTGGGATCTTGACCCGGGTCACCCAGAAGTCGGT
CACGGTGGCCTTTGATGAGTCCCACGATTTCCAGTTGAGCTTGGACCGAGAGAATTCCTACAGACTGTTA
AAACTTGCCAATGATGTCACTTACAGGCGACTGAAAAAAGCCCTGATTGCTCTAAAGAAGTATCATTCTG
GCCCAGCCTCCTCACTCATAGAAGTGCTCTTTGGCAGATCTGCTCCCAGTCCTGCCAGTGAAATACACCC
GCTGACATTCTTCAACACCTGCCTGGACACCTCCCAGAAAGAAGCGGTTTTATTTGCGCTGTCTCAGAAA
GAACTTGCCATCATCCATGGACCTCCTGGCACTGGGAAAACCACGACTGTGGTTGAGATCATTCTTCAAG
CTGTGAAACAAGGCTTAAAGGTTCTGTGCTGCGCCCCCTCCAACATCGCCGTGGACAATCTGGTGGAGCG
CCTGGCTCTGTGTAAGCAGCGGATTCTGCGCCTGGGACACCCTGCCCGCCTCCTGGAGTCCATTCAGCAG
CACTCCCTGGATGCGGTTTTAGCGCGGAGCGACAGTGCCCAGATTGTTGCAGATATCAGGAAGGACATCG
ACCAGGTCTTTGTGAAAAACAAAAAGACCCAGGATAAGAGAGAGAAAAGTAATTTTCGAAATGAAATTAA
GCTGTTAAGAAAAGAACTGAAGGAGAGGGAAGAAGCAGCTATGCTCGAGAGCCTCACTTCGGCAAACGTG
GTCCTTGCAACAAACACAGGTGCGTCTGCCGATGGCCCCCTGAAGTTGCTGCCCGAGAGCTACTTCGACG
TGGTGGTCATTGACGAGTGTGCCCAGGCCCTCGAGGCGAGCTGCTGGATCCCCCTGCTGAAGGCCAGAAA
GTGCATCCTGGCGGGCGATCACAAGCAGCTGCCCCCCACCACAGTCTCTCACAAGGCTGCGCTGGCAGGA
CTGTCACTCAGCCTGATGGAACGCCTGGCTGAGGAGTACGGCGCGAGGGTGGTGCGGACACTGACGGTGC
AGTACCGCATGCACCAGGCTATCATGCGCTGGGCCTCAGACACCATGTACCTTGGGCAGCTCACAGCCCA
CTCTTCCGTGGCAAGGCACCTCCTGAGGGACCTCCCAGGTGTGGCTGCCACAGAAGAGACGGGTGTGCCC
CTGCTCTTGGTGGACACCGCCGGCTGCGGGCTGTTTGAGCTGGAGGAGGAGGACGAACAGTCGAAAGGGA
ACCCTGGCGAAGTCCGCCTCGTCAGTTTGCACATCCAGGCTCTGGTGGACGCTGGTGTTCCAGCCCGTGA
CATTGCTGTGGTCTCGCCATACAACCTCCAGGTGGACCTGCTCAGACAGAGCCTTGTGCACAGGCACCCT
GAGCTTGAAATCAAGTCTGTCGATGGCTTCCAAGGCCGAGAGAAGGAGGCCGTGATACTGTCCTTCGTCA
GATCCAACAGGAAAGGTGAAGTTGGTTTTCTTGCTGAGGACCGGAGGATCAACGTGGCTGTCACCCGTGC
CCGACGCCACGTGGCGGTCATCTGTGACTCCCGTACTGTCAACAACCATGCATTTTTGAAGACCCTGGTG
GAGTATTTCACACAGCATGGGGAAGTACGCACGGCCTTTGAGTATCTTGACGATATTGTCCCAGAAAACT
ATTCCCATGAGAACTCCCAGGGTTCCAGCCACGCTGCCACCAAGCCCCAGGGACCTGCTACGTCCACCAG
GACCGGAAGCCAGCGGCAGGAGGGAGGCCAGGAGGCTGCAGCACCTGCCAGACAGGGCCGGAAGAAGCCG
GCTGGGAAGTCTCTGGCCTCTGAAGCTCCATCTCAGCCCAGCCTCAACGGAGGCAGCCCAGAGGGAGTGG
AGAGCCAAGATGGCGTGGACCACTTCCGGGCCATGATAGTGGAGTTCATGGCCAGCAAGAAGATGCAGTT
GGAGTTTCCTCCTTCCCTCAATTCCCACGACAGGCTGCGGGTCCACCAAATAGCCGAGGAGCACGGGCTG
AGGCACGACAGTTCCGGGGAAGGGAAGAGGAGGTTCATCACTGTGAGCAAGAGGGCCCCGCGACCCCGAG
CAGCCCTGGGACCCCCAGCAGGGACCGGTGGCCCAGCCCCTCTCCAGCCAGTGCCCCCTACCCCTGCGCA
GACAGAGCAGCCTCCCAGGGAGCAGCGTGGCCCAGACCAGCCTGATCTGAGGACGCTGCACCTGGAGAGA
CTGCAGAGGGTCAGGAGCGCGCAGGGGCAGCCCGCCAGCAAGGAGCAGCAGGCCTCAGGGCAGCAGAAAC
TTCCAGAAAAGAAAAAGAAAAAAGCCAAAGGACATCCGGCCACAGATCTGCCCACGGAGGAGGACTTTGA
GGCCCTGGTTTCTGCCGCCGTTAAGGCTGATAACACCTGCGGCTTTGCCAAGTGCACAGCCGGCGTCACA
ACCCTGGGCCAGTTCTGCCAGCTCTGCAGCCGCCGCTACTGCCTCAGCCACCACCTGCCCGAGATCCATG
GCTGCGGTGAGAGGGCTCGCGCCCATGCCCGGCAGAGAATCAGCCGGGAAGGGGTCCTCTATGCCGGCAG
CGGGACCAAGAACGGATCCCTGGACCCAGCCAAGAGGGCCCAGCTGCAGAGGAGGCTGGATAAGAAGCTG
AGTGAGCTCAGCAACCAGAGGACCAGCCGGAGGAAGGAGAGGGGGACGTAGTAATGAACTAGTCCGTAAC
TTGAAAGTATTTCGATTTCTTGGCTTTATATATCTTGTGGAAAGGACGACAATGTATATCTTAATAGTAT
GGT
