>Addgene plasmid #141913 | TFORF2082 | depositor partial sequence | sequence record 277877 | Barcode
CAATGTATATCTTAATAGTATGGT
